Addgene plasmid #42167: pNH094
Depositing lab: Colin Dolphin. Depositing organization: King's College London. Publication: A simplified counter-selection recombineering protocol for creating fluorescent protein reporter constructs directly from C. elegans fosmid genomic clones. Hirani N, Westenberg M, Gami MS, Davis P, Hope IA, Dolphin CT. BMC Biotechnol. 2013 Jan 3;13(1):1. 10.1186/1472-6750-13-1 PubMed 23281894.
Backbone
  Vector backbone: pCC1Fos
  Backbone manufacturer: Eipcentre
  Backbone size w/o insert (bp): 8353
  Total vector size (bp): 10959
Growth in bacteria
  Bacterial resistance: Chloramphenicol and Tetracycline, 10 & 5 μg/mL
  Growth temperature: 37°C
  Growth strain: EPI300
  Growth instructions: pCC1Fos-based 'CopyControl' construct enabling transient induction of copy-number
  Copy number: Low Copy
Gene/Insert
  Gene/Insert name: mTFP1-RT-::[(G4S)3]::C-TAP Tag
  Species: C. elegans (nematode), Synthetic
  Insert size (bp): 2606
Terms and licenses: Academic/Nonprofit Terms; Industry Terms: Not Available to Industry
Depositor comments: Single-copy vector under non-induced condition. Copy-number-inducible with arabinose enables transient induction of copy-number for DNA isolation, etc.
How to cite: pNH094 was a gift from Colin Dolphin (Addgene plasmid # 42167 ; http://n2t.net/addgene:42167 ; RRID:Addgene_42167)
