[The description below was written by a language model from this plasmid's Addgene catalogue record and pLannotate feature annotations shown in this document.]
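Description:
pNH094 is a pCC1Fos-based "CopyControl" fosmid-type vector (about 11 kb in total, with a 2.6 kb insert) that serves as a recombineering cassette donor for building fluorescent protein reporter fusions in C. elegans fosmid genomic clones. The backbone carries the F-plasmid maintenance machinery annotated in the feature table: ori2 with repE and incC for single-copy replication, and the sopA/sopB/sopC partitioning system for stable inheritance. It also has oriV, which allows copy number to be raised transiently by arabinose induction in the EPI300 host when more DNA is needed. Selection is listed as chloramphenicol, via the backbone cat gene and promoter, plus tetracycline, via tetA within the insert. An AmpR gene with its promoter and an f1 ori fragment are also annotated next to the insert, although ampicillin is not among the recorded selections.

The insert is named mTFP1-RT-::[(G4S)3]::C-TAP Tag. The annotation shows a teal/cyan fluorescent protein coding fragment (matched to dTFP0.2, a Clavularia-derived relative of mTFP1), followed by rpsL and tetA, and then a second fluorescent protein fragment. That second fragment is annotated by homology as AzamiGreen, but it most likely represents the remainder of the mTFP1 reading frame. "RT" therefore appears to denote an rpsL-tetA counter-selection cassette interrupting the fluorescent protein sequence. In such a cassette, tetA gives positive selection for insertion into a target, while rpsL confers streptomycin sensitivity in a resistant host, allowing selection for its later removal. The flexible (G4S)3 linker and the C-terminal tandem affinity purification tag named in the record were not picked up as features. The record does not give a promoter for expression in worms, which fits the intent that the tag be placed into a gene's native genomic context.
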