Features (pLannotate 1.2.2; 22 found; start..end, strand, type, name):
     23..169     +  CDS            yuaZ (fragment): YUAZ_ECO57 - Protein predicted: Swiss-Prot protein existence level 4. From Escherichia coli O157:H7.
    240..1100    -  CDS            AmpR: β-lactamase; bla; confers resistance to ampicillin, carbenicillin, and related antibiotics
   1101..1205    -  promoter       AmpR promoter: bla
   1232..1305    +  rep_origin     f1 ori (fragment) (sequence withheld): f1 bacteriophage origin of replication; arrow indicates direction of (+) strand synthesis
   1351..1659    +  CDS            dTFP0.2 (fragment): dTFP0.2 is a basic (constitutively fluorescent) cyan fluorescent protein published in 2006, derived from Clavularia sp..
   1841..2212    +  CDS            rpsL (sequence withheld): RS12_ECOLI - Also known as strA. Experimental evidence at protein level: Swiss-Prot protein existence level 1. Cryo-EM studies suggest that S12 contacts the EF-Tu bound tRNA in the A-site during codon-recognition. This contact is most likely broken as the aminoacyl-tRNA moves into the peptidyl transferase center in the 50S subunit. From Escherichia coli (strain K12).
   2245..3432    +  CDS            tetA: TCR3_ECOLX - Experimental evidence at protein level: Swiss-Prot protein existence level 1. Resistance to tetracycline by an active tetracycline efflux. This is an energy-dependent process that decreases the accumulation of the antibiotic in whole cells. This protein functions as a metal- tetracycline/H(+) antiporter. From Escherichia coli. This protein is used as a marker in many commonly used cloning vectors, such as pBR322 and pACYC184.
   3481..3693    +  CDS            AzamiGreen (fragment): AzamiGreen is a basic (constitutively fluorescent) green fluorescent protein published in 2003, derived from Galaxea fascicularis. It has low acid sensitivity.
   3950..3980    -  promoter       lac promoter: promoter for the E. coli lac operon
   3995..4016    -  protein_bind   CAP binding site: CAP binding activates transcription in the presence of cAMP. E. coli catabolite activator protein
   4029..4092    -  CDS            lacI (fragment): lac repressor; lacI; The lac repressor binds to the lac operator to inhibit transcription in E. coli. This inhibition can be relieved by adding lactose or isopropyl-β-D-thiogalactopyranoside (IPTG).
   4134..4151    +  promoter       tet promoter (fragment): E. coli promoter for tetracycline efflux protein gene
   4239..4895    -  CDS            cat: CAT_ECOLX - Experimental evidence at protein level: Swiss-Prot protein existence level 1. This enzyme is an effector of chloramphenicol resistance in bacteria. From Escherichia coli. This protein is used as a marker in many commonly used cloning vectors, such as pACYC184.
   4896..4998    -  promoter       cat promoter: promoter of the E. coli cat gene encoding chloramphenicol acetyltransferase
   5114..5458    +  CDS            resD (fragment): REDF_ECOLI - Also known as D. Protein inferred from homology: Swiss-Prot protein existence level 3. Acts as a repressor of transcription and as a site-specific resolvase that cleaves at the RfsF site. From Escherichia coli (strain K12).
   5856..6470    +  rep_origin     oriV: origin of replication for the bacterial F plasmid
   6546..6765    +  rep_origin     ori2: secondary origin of replication for the bacterial F plasmid; also known as oriS
   6856..7611    +  CDS            repE: replication initiation protein for the bacterial F plasmid; repE
   7614..7864    +  misc_feature   incC: incC; incompatibility region of the bacterial F plasmid
   8190..9365    +  CDS            sopA: partitioning protein for the bacterial F plasmid; sopA
   9365..10336   +  CDS            sopB: partitioning protein for the bacterial F plasmid; sopB
  10409..10882   +  misc_feature   sopC: sopC; centromere-like partitioning region of the bacterial F plasmid
>Addgene plasmid #42167 | pNH094 | depositor full sequence | sequence record 57008 | pNH094 sequence 10959 bps
AGAACGGAGTAACCTCGGTGTGCGGTTGTATGCCTGCTGTGGATTGCTGCTGTGTCCTGCTTATCCACAA
CATTTTGCGCACGGTTATGTGGACAAAATACCTGGTTACCCAGGCCGTGCCGGCACGTTAACCGGGCTGC
ATCCGATGCAAGTGTGTCGCTGTCGACGAGCTCGCGAGCTCGTCTGACGCTCAGTGGAACGAAAACTCAC
GTTAAGGGATTTTGGTCATGAATTAATTCTTACCAATGCTTAATCAGTGAGGCACCTATCTCAGCGATCT
GTCTATTTCGTTCATCCATAGTTGCCTGACTCCCCGTCGTGTAGATAACTACGATACGGGAGGGCTTACC
ATCTGGCCCCAGTGCTGCAATGATACCGCGAGACCCACGCTCACCGGCTCCAGATTTATCAGCAATAAAC
CAGCCAGCCGGAAGGGCCGAGCGCAGAAGTGGTCCTGCAACTTTATCCGCCTCCATCCAGTCTATTAATT
GTTGCCGGGAAGCTAGAGTAAGTAGTTCGCCAGTTAATAGTTTGCGCAACGTTGTTGCCATTGCTACAGG
CATCGTGGTGTCACGCTCGTCGTTTGGTATGGCTTCATTCAGCTCCGGTTCCCAACGATCAAGGCGAGTT
ACATGATCCCCCATGTTGTGCAAAAAAGCGGTTAGCTCCTTCGGTCCTCCGATCGTTGTCAGAAGTAAGT
TGGCCGCAGTGTTATCACTCATGGTTATGGCAGCACTGCATAATTCTCTTACTGTCATGCCATCCGTAAG
ATGCTTTTCTGTGACTGGTGAGTACTCAACCAAGTCATTCTGAGAATAGTGTATGCGGCGACCGAGTTGC
TCTTGCCCGGCGTCAATACGGGATAATACCGCGCCACATAGCAGAACTTTAAAAGTGCTCATCATTGGAA
AACGTTCTTCGGGGCGAAAACTCTCAAGGATCTTACCGCTGTTGAGATCCAGTTCGATGTAACCCACTCG
TGCACCCAACTGATCTTCAGCATCTTTTACTTTCACCAGCGTTTCTGGGTGAGCAAAAACAGGAAGGCAA
AATGCCGCAAAAAAGGGAATAAGGGCGACACGGAAATGTTGAATACTCATACTCTTCCTTTTTCAATATT
ATTGAAGCATTTATCAGGGTTATTGTCTCATGAGCGGATACATATTTGAATGTATTTAGAAAAATAAACA
AATAGGGGTTCCGCGCACATTTCCCCGAAAAGTGCCACCTG
[74 nt withheld, positions 1232-1305]
CCCTCAGCGCGGCCGCTAGCGGATCCTTAAAAAACCATGGCCGCCTCAAAAGGAGAAGAAACGACAATGG
GTGTTATCAAGCCAGACATGAAGATCAAGCTTAAAATGGAGGGTAATGTTAATGGTCACGCCTTCGTCAT
TGAGGGAGAGGGTGAAGGAAAGCCATACGATGGAACTAATACTATTAACTTGGAAGTGAAGGAGGGTGCC
CCACTTCCATTCTCTTATGATATCCTTACTACAGCCTTCGCATATGGAAATCGAGCATTCACAAAATACC
CAGACGGCTGTCGAGATATGACGGTGTTCACAAAGTTCCTTAAATTTTACTTTTGGTTACATATTTTTTC
TTTTTGAAACCAAATCTTTATCTTTGTAGCACTTTCACGGTAGCGAAACGTTAGTTTGAATGGAAAGATG
CCTGCAGACACATAAAGACACCAAACTCTCATCAATAGTTCCGTAAATTTTTATTGACAGAACTTATTGA
CGGCAGTGGCAGGTGTCATAAAAAAAACCATGAGGGTAATAAATA
[372 nt withheld, positions 1841-2212]
TAATGGTTCTCCAACGCAGTCAGGCACCGTGTATGAAATCTAACAATGCGCTCATCGTCATCCTCGGCAC
CGTCACCCTGGATGCTGTAGGCATAGGCTTGGTTATGCCGGTACTGCCGGGCCTCTTGCGGGATATCGTC
CATTCCGACAGCATCGCCAGTCACTATGGCGTGCTGCTAGCGCTATATGCGTTGATGCAATTTCTATGCG
CACCCGTTCTCGGAGCACTGTCCGACCGCTTTGGCCGCCGCCCAGTCCTGCTCGCTTCGCTACTTGGAGC
CACTATCGACTACGCGATCATGGCGACCACACCCGTCCTGTGGATCCTCTACGCCGGACGCATCGTGGCC
GGCATCACCGGCGCCACAGGTGCGGTTGCTGGCGCCTATATCGCCGACATCACCGATGGGGAAGATCGGG
CTCGCCACTTCGGGCTCATGAGCGCTTGTTTCGGCGTGGGTATGGTGGCAGGCCCCGTGGCCGGGGGACT
GTTGGGCGCCATCTCCTTGCATGCACCATTCCTTGCGGCGGCGGTGCTCAACGGCCTCAACCTACTACTG
GGCTGCTTCCTAATGCAGGAGTCGCATAAGGGAGAGCGTCGACCGATGCCCTTGAGAGCCTTCAACCCAG
TCAGCTCCTTCCGGTGGGCGCGGGGCATGACTATCGTCGCCGCACTTATGACTGTCTTCTTTATCATGCA
ACTCGTAGGACAGGTGCCGGCAGCGCTCTGGGTCATTTTCGGCGAGGACCGCTTTCGCTGGAGCGCGACG
ATGATCGGCCTGTCGCTTGCGGTATTCGGAATCTTGCACGCCCTCGCTCAAGCCTTCGTCACTGGTCCCG
CCACCAAACGTTTCGGCGAGAAGCAGGCCATTATCGCCGGCATGGCGGCCGACGCGCTGGGCTACGTCTT
GCTGGCGTTCGCGACGCGAGGCTGGATGGCCTTCCCCATTATGATTCTTCTCGCTTCCGGCGGCATCGGG
ATGCCCGCGTTGCAGGCCATGCTGTCCAGGCAGGTAGATGACGACCATCAGGGACAGCTTCAAGGATCGC
TCGCGGCTCTTACCAGCCTAACTTCGATCACTGGACCGCTGATCGTCACGGCGATTTATGCCGCCTCGGC
GAGCACATGGAACGGGTTGGCATGGATTGTAGGCGCCGCCCTATACCTTGTCTGCCTCCCCGCGTTGCGT
CGCGGTGCATGGAGCCGGGCCACCTCGACCTGAATGGAAGCCGGCGGCACCTCGCTAACGGATTCACCAC
TCCAAGATGTCAGAGATGGAGTTTTGAAAGGTGACGTGAAGCATAAACTGTTGTTGGAAGGAGGTGGACA
TCATCGAGTGGACTTTAAGACAATCTACAGAGCTAAGAAAGCTGTGAAATTGCCAGACTATCACTTTGTG
GATCACCGAATTGAAATTTTGAACCATGATAAAGATTACAATAAAGTGACTGTGTATGAGTCAGCAGTAG
CTAGAAACTCAACTGATGGTATGGACGAGCTCTACGTATCCGGAGGTGGTGGTAGTGGAGGAGGCGGATC
GGGAGGAGGAGGTTCGCGATGGTCACATCCACAATTTGAGAAAGGAGGTGGAGGATCATTGGAAGTTCTC
TTCCAAGGACCTGGAGGAGGTGGTAGTAAAGAGACAGCGGCTGCAAAATTCGAGAGACAGCATATGGACT
CATGGGCTTAATAGGTACCGCGGCCGCGCTGAGGGGCTGGCCGCTCACAATTCCACACAACATACGAGCC
GGAAGCATAAAGTGTAAAGCCTGGGGTGCCTAATGAGTGAGCTAACTCACATTAATTGCGTTGCGCTCAC
TGCCCGCTTTCCAGTCGGGAAACCTGTCGTGCCAGCTGCATTAATGAATCGGCCAACGCGAACCCCTTGC
GGCCGCCCGGGCCGTCGACCAATTCTCATGTTTGACAGCTTATCATCGAATTTCTGCCATTCATCCGCTT
ATTATCACTTATTCAGGCGTAGCAACCAGGCGTTTAAGGGCACCAATAACTGCCTTAAAAAAATTACGCC
CCGCCCTGCCACTCATCGCAGTACTGTTGTAATTCATTAAGCATTCTGCCGACATGGAAGCCATCACAAA
CGGCATGATGAACCTGAATCGCCAGCGGCATCAGCACCTTGTCGCCTTGCGTATAATATTTGCCCATGGT
GAAAACGGGGGCGAAGAAGTTGTCCATATTGGCCACGTTTAAATCAAAACTGGTGAAACTCACCCAGGGA
TTGGCTGAGACGAAAAACATATTCTCAATAAACCCTTTAGGGAAATAGGCCAGGTTTTCACCGTAACACG
CCACATCTTGCGAATATATGTGTAGAAACTGCCGGAAATCGTCGTGGTATTCACTCCAGAGCGATGAAAA
CGTTTCAGTTTGCTCATGGAAAACGGTGTAACAAGGGTGAACACTATCCCATATCACCAGCTCACCGTCT
TTCATTGCCATACGAAATTCCGGATGAGCATTCATCAGGCGGGCAAGAATGTGAATAAAGGCCGGATAAA
ACTTGTGCTTATTTTTCTTTACGGTCTTTAAAAAGGCCGTAATATCCAGCTGAACGGTCTGGTTATAGGT
ACATTGAGCAACTGACTGAAATGCCTCAAAATGTTCTTTACGATGCCATTGGGATATATCAACGGTGGTA
TATCCAGTGATTTTTTTCTCCATTTTAGCTTCCTTAGCTCCTGAAAATCTCGATAACTCAAAAAATACGC
CCGGTAGTGATCTTATTTCATTATGGTGAAAGTTGGAACCTCTTACGTGCCGATCAACGTCTCATTTTCG
CCAAAAGTTGGCCCAGGGCTTCCCGGTATCAACAGGGACACCAGGATTTATTTATTCTGCGAAGTGATCT
TCCGTCACAGGTATTTATTCGCGATAAGCTCATGGAGCGGCGTAACCGTCGCACAGGAAGGACAGAGAAA
GCGCGGATCTGGGAAGTGACGGACAGAACGGTCAGGACCTGGATTGGGGAGGCGGTTGCCGCCGCTGCTG
CTGACGGTGTGACGTTCTCTGTTCCGGTCACACCACATACGTTCCGCCATTCCTATGCGATGCACATGCT
GTATGCCGGTATACCGCTGAAAGTTCTGCAAAGCCTGATGGGACATAAGTCCATCAGTTCAACGGAAGTC
TACACGAAGGTTTTTGCGCTGGATGTGGCTGCCCGGCACCGGGTGCAGTTTGCGATGCCGGAGTCTGATG
CGGTTGCGATGCTGAAACAATTATCCTGAGAATAAATGCCTTGGCCTTTATATGGAAATGTGGAACTGAG
TGGATATGCTGTTTTTGTCTGTTAAACAGAGAAGCTGGCTGTTATCCACTGAGAAGCGAACGAAACAGTC
GGGAAAATCTCCCATTATCGTAGAGATCCGCATTATTAATCTCAGGAGCCTGTGTAGCGTTTATAGGAAG
TAGTGTTCTGTCATGATGCCTGCAAGCGGTAACGAAAACGATTTGAATATGCCTTCAGGAACAATAGAAA
TCTTCGTGCGGTGTTACGTTGAAGTGGAGCGGATTATGTCAGCAATGGACAGAACAACCTAATGAACACA
GAACCATGATGTGGTCTGTCCTTTTACAGCCAGTAGTGCTCGCCGCAGTCGAGCGACAGGGCGAAGCCCT
CGGCTGGTTGCCCTCGCCGCTGGGCTGGCGGCCGTCTATGGCCCTGCAAACGCGCCAGAAACGCCGTCGA
AGCCGTGTGCGAGACACCGCGGCCGGCCGCCGGCGTTGTGGATACCTCGCGGAAAACTTGGCCCTCACTG
ACAGATGAGGGGCGGACGTTGACACTTGAGGGGCCGACTCACCCGGCGCGGCGTTGACAGATGAGGGGCA
GGCTCGATTTCGGCCGGCGACGTGGAGCTGGCCAGCCTCGCAAATCGGCGAAAACGCCTGATTTTACGCG
AGTTTCCCACAGATGATGTGGACAAGCCTGGGGATAAGTGCCCTGCGGTATTGACACTTGAGGGGCGCGA
CTACTGACAGATGAGGGGCGCGATCCTTGACACTTGAGGGGCAGAGTGCTGACAGATGAGGGGCGCACCT
ATTGACATTTGAGGGGCTGTCCACAGGCAGAAAATCCAGCATTTGCAAGGGTTTCCGCCCGTTTTTCGGC
CACCGCTAACCTGTCTTTTAACCTGCTTTTAAACCAATATTTATAAACCTTGTTTTTAACCAGGGCTGCG
CCCTGTGCGCGTGACCGCGCACGCCGAAGGGGGGTGCCCCCCCTTCTCGAACCCTCCCGGTCGAGTGAGC
GAGGAAGCACCAGGGAACAGCACTTATATATTCTGCTTACACACGATGCCTGAAAAAACTTCCCTTGGGG
TTATCCACTTATCCACGGGGATATTTTTATAATTATTTTTTTTATAGTTTTTAGATCTTCTTTTTTAGAG
CGCCTTGTAGGCCTTTATCCATGCTGGTTCTAGAGAAGGTGTTGTGACAAATTGCCCTTTCAGTGTGACA
AATCACCCTCAAATGACAGTCCTGTCTGTGACAAATTGCCCTTAACCCTGTGACAAATTGCCCTCAGAAG
AAGCTGTTTTTTCACAAAGTTATCCCTGCTTATTGACTCTTTTTTATTTAGTGTGACAATCTAAAAACTT
GTCACACTTCACATGGATCTGTCATGGCGGAAACAGCGGTTATCAATCACAAGAAACGTAAAAATAGCCC
GCGAATCGTCCAGTCAAACGACCTCACTGAGGCGGCATATAGTCTCTCCCGGGATCAAAAACGTATGCTG
TATCTGTTCGTTGACCAGATCAGAAAATCTGATGGCACCCTACAGGAACATGACGGTATCTGCGAGATCC
ATGTTGCTAAATATGCTGAAATATTCGGATTGACCTCTGCGGAAGCCAGTAAGGATATACGGCAGGCATT
GAAGAGTTTCGCGGGGAAGGAAGTGGTTTTTTATCGCCCTGAAGAGGATGCCGGCGATGAAAAAGGCTAT
GAATCTTTTCCTTGGTTTATCAAACGTGCGCACAGTCCATCCAGAGGGCTTTACAGTGTACATATCAACC
CATATCTCATTCCCTTCTTTATCGGGTTACAGAACCGGTTTACGCAGTTTCGGCTTAGTGAAACAAAAGA
AATCACCAATCCGTATGCCATGCGTTTATACGAATCCCTGTGTCAGTATCGTAAGCCGGATGGCTCAGGC
ATCGTCTCTCTGAAAATCGACTGGATCATAGAGCGTTACCAGCTGCCTCAAAGTTACCAGCGTATGCCTG
ACTTCCGCCGCCGCTTCCTGCAGGTCTGTGTTAATGAGATCAACAGCAGAACTCCAATGCGCCTCTCATA
CATTGAGAAAAAGAAAGGCCGCCAGACGACTCATATCGTATTTTCCTTCCGCGATATCACTTCCATGACG
ACAGGATAGTCTGAGGGTTATCTGTCACAGATTTGAGGGTGGTTCGTCACATTTGTTCTGACCTACTGAG
GGTAATTTGTCACAGTTTTGCTGTTTCCTTCAGCCTGCATGGATTTTCTCATACTTTTTGAACTGTAATT
TTTAAGGAAGCCAAATTTGAGGGCAGTTTGTCACAGTTGATTTCCTTCTCTTTCCCTTCGTCATGTGACC
TGATATCGGGGGTTAGTTCGTCATCATTGATGAGGGTTGATTATCACAGTTTATTACTCTGAATTGGCTA
TCCGCGTGTGTACCTCTACCTGGAGTTTTTCCCACGGTGGATATTTCTTCTTGCGCTGAGCGTAAGAGCT
ATCTGACAGAACAGTTCTTCTTTGCTTCCTCGCCAGTTCGCTCGCTATGCTCGGTTACACGGCTGCGGCG
AGCGCTAGTGATAATAAGTGACTGAGGTATGTGCTCTTCTTATCTCCTTTTGTAGTGTTGCTCTTATTTT
AAACAACTTTGCGGTTTTTTGATGACTTTGCGATTTTGTTGTTGCTTTGCAGTAAATTGCAAGATTTAAT
AAAAAAACGCAAAGCAATGATTAAAGGATGTTCAGAATGAAACTCATGGAAACACTTAACCAGTGCATAA
ACGCTGGTCATGAAATGACGAAGGCTATCGCCATTGCACAGTTTAATGATGACAGCCCGGAAGCGAGGAA
AATAACCCGGCGCTGGAGAATAGGTGAAGCAGCGGATTTAGTTGGGGTTTCTTCTCAGGCTATCAGAGAT
GCCGAGAAAGCAGGGCGACTACCGCACCCGGATATGGAAATTCGAGGACGGGTTGAGCAACGTGTTGGTT
ATACAATTGAACAAATTAATCATATGCGTGATGTGTTTGGTACGCGATTGCGACGTGCTGAAGACGTATT
TCCACCGGTGATCGGGGTTGCTGCCCATAAAGGTGGCGTTTACAAAACCTCAGTTTCTGTTCATCTTGCT
CAGGATCTGGCTCTGAAGGGGCTACGTGTTTTGCTCGTGGAAGGTAACGACCCCCAGGGAACAGCCTCAA
TGTATCACGGATGGGTACCAGATCTTCATATTCATGCAGAAGACACTCTCCTGCCTTTCTATCTTGGGGA
AAAGGACGATGTCACTTATGCAATAAAGCCCACTTGCTGGCCGGGGCTTGACATTATTCCTTCCTGTCTG
GCTCTGCACCGTATTGAAACTGAGTTAATGGGCAAATTTGATGAAGGTAAACTGCCCACCGATCCACACC
TGATGCTCCGACTGGCCATTGAAACTGTTGCTCATGACTATGATGTCATAGTTATTGACAGCGCGCCTAA
CCTGGGTATCGGCACGATTAATGTCGTATGTGCTGCTGATGTGCTGATTGTTCCCACGCCTGCTGAGTTG
TTTGACTACACCTCCGCACTGCAGTTTTTCGATATGCTTCGTGATCTGCTCAAGAACGTTGATCTTAAAG
GGTTCGAGCCTGATGTACGTATTTTGCTTACCAAATACAGCAATAGTAATGGCTCTCAGTCCCCGTGGAT
GGAGGAGCAAATTCGGGATGCCTGGGGAAGCATGGTTCTAAAAAATGTTGTACGTGAAACGGATGAAGTT
GGTAAAGGTCAGATCCGGATGAGAACTGTTTTTGAACAGGCCATTGATCAACGCTCTTCAACTGGTGCCT
GGAGAAATGCTCTTTCTATTTGGGAACCTGTCTGCAATGAAATTTTCGATCGTCTGATTAAACCACGCTG
GGAGATTAGATAATGAAGCGTGCGCCTGTTATTCCAAAACATACGCTCAATACTCAACCGGTTGAAGATA
CTTCGTTATCGACACCAGCTGCCCCGATGGTGGATTCGTTAATTGCGCGCGTAGGAGTAATGGCTCGCGG
TAATGCCATTACTTTGCCTGTATGTGGTCGGGATGTGAAGTTTACTCTTGAAGTGCTCCGGGGTGATAGT
GTTGAGAAGACCTCTCGGGTATGGTCAGGTAATGAACGTGACCAGGAGCTGCTTACTGAGGACGCACTGG
ATGATCTCATCCCTTCTTTTCTACTGACTGGTCAACAGACACCGGCGTTCGGTCGAAGAGTATCTGGTGT
CATAGAAATTGCCGATGGGAGTCGCCGTCGTAAAGCTGCTGCACTTACCGAAAGTGATTATCGTGTTCTG
GTTGGCGAGCTGGATGATGAGCAGATGGCTGCATTATCCAGATTGGGTAACGATTATCGCCCAACAAGTG
CTTATGAACGTGGTCAGCGTTATGCAAGCCGATTGCAGAATGAATTTGCTGGAAATATTTCTGCGCTGGC
TGATGCGGAAAATATTTCACGTAAGATTATTACCCGCTGTATCAACACCGCCAAATTGCCTAAATCAGTT
GTTGCTCTTTTTTCTCACCCCGGTGAACTATCTGCCCGGTCAGGTGATGCACTTCAAAAAGCCTTTACAG
ATAAAGAGGAATTACTTAAGCAGCAGGCATCTAACCTTCATGAGCAGAAAAAAGCTGGGGTGATATTTGA
AGCTGAAGAAGTTATCACTCTTTTAACTTCTGTGCTTAAAACGTCATCTGCATCAAGAACTAGTTTAAGC
TCACGACATCAGTTTGCTCCTGGAGCGACAGTATTGTATAAGGGCGATAAAATGGTGCTTAACCTGGACA
GGTCTCGTGTTCCAACTGAGTGTATAGAGAAAATTGAGGCCATTCTTAAGGAACTTGAAAAGCCAGCACC
CTGATGCGACCACGTTTTAGTCTACGTTTATCTGTCTTTACTTAATGTCCTTTGTTACAGGCCAGAAAGC
ATAACTGGCCTGAATATTCTCTCTGGGCCCACTGTTCCACTTGTATCGTCGGTCTGATAATCAGACTGGG
ACCACGGTCCCACTCGTATCGTCGGTCTGATTATTAGTCTGGGACCACGGTCCCACTCGTATCGTCGGTC
TGATTATTAGTCTGGGACCACGGTCCCACTCGTATCGTCGGTCTGATAATCAGACTGGGACCACGGTCCC
ACTCGTATCGTCGGTCTGATTATTAGTCTGGGACCATGGTCCCACTCGTATCGTCGGTCTGATTATTAGT
CTGGGACCACGGTCCCACTCGTATCGTCGGTCTGATTATTAGTCTGGAACCACGGTCCCACTCGTATCGT
CGGTCTGATTATTAGTCTGGGACCACGGTCCCACTCGTATCGTCGGTCTGATTATTAGTCTGGGACCACG
ATCCCACTCGTGTTGTCGGTCTGATTATCGGTCTGGGACCACGGTCCCACTTGTATTGTCGATCAGACTA
TCAGCGTGAGACTACGATTCCATCAATGCCTGTCAAGGGCAAGTATTGACATGTCGTCGTAACCTGT
