>Addgene plasmid #42167 | pNH094 | addgene partial sequence | sequence record 60515 | lac_promoter
GGTACCTATTAAGCCCATGAGTCCATATGCTGTCTCTCGAATTTTGCAGCCGCTGTCTCTTTACTACCAC
CTCCTCCAGGTCCTTGGAAGAGAACTTCCAATGATCCTCCACCTCCTTTCTCAAATTGTGGATGTGACCA
TCGCGAACCTCCTCCTCCCGATCCGCCTCCTCCACTACCACCACCTCCGGATACGTAGAGCTCGTCCATA
CCATCAGTTGAGTTTCTAGCTACTGCTGACTCATACACAGTCACTTTATTGTAATCTTTATCATGGTTCA
AAATTTCAATTCGGTGATCCACAAAGTGATAGTCTGGCAATTTCACAGCTTTCTTAGCTCTGTAGATTGT
CTTAAAGTCCACTCGATGATGTCCACCTCCTTCCAACAACAGTTTATGCTTCACGTCACCTTTCAAAACT
CCATCTCTGACATCTTGGAGTGGTGAATCCGTTAGCGAGGTGCCGCCGGCTTCCATTCAGGTCGAGGTGG
CCCGGCTCCATGCACCGCGACGCAACGCGGGGAGGCAGACAAGGTATAGGGCGGCGCCTACAATCCATGC
CAACCCGTTCCATGTGCTCGCCGAGGCGGCATAAATCGCCGTGACGATCAGCGGTCCAATGATCGAAGTT
AGGCTGGTAAGAGCCGCGAGCGATCCTTGAAGCTGTCCCTGATGGTCGTCATCTACCTGCCTGGACAGCA
TGGCCTGCAACGCGGGCATCCCGATGCCGCCGGAAGCG
