>Addgene plasmid #42167 | pNH094 | addgene partial sequence | sequence record 60516 | Amp-R 5'-ATAATACCGCGCCACATAGC-3'
AACGTTCTTCGGGGCGAAAACTCTCAAGGATCTTACCGCTGTTGAGATCCAGTTCGATGTAACCCACTCG
TGCACCCAACTGATCTTCAGCATCTTTTACTTTCACCAGCGTTTCTGGGTGAGCAAAAACAGGAAGGCAA
AATGCCGCAAAAAAGGGAATAAGGGCGACACGGAAATGTTGAATACTCATACTCTTCCTTTTTCAATATT
ATTGAAGCATTTATCAGGGTTATTGTCTCATGAGCGGATACATATTTGAATGTATTTAGAAAAATAAACA
AATAGGGGTTCCGCGCACATTTCCCCGAAAAGTGCCACCTG
[74 nt withheld, positions 322-395]
CCCTCAGCGCGGCCGCTAGCGGATCCTTAAAAAACCATGGCCGCCTCAAAAGGAGAAGAAACGACAATGG
GTGTTATCAAGCCAGACATGAAGATCAAGCTTAAAATGGAGGGTAATGTTAATGGTCACGCCTTCGTCAT
TGAGGGAGAGGGTGAAGGAAAGCCATACGATGGAACTAATACTATTAACTTGGAAGTGAAGGAGGGTGCC
CCACTTCCATTCTCTTATGATATCCTTACTACAGCCTTCGCATATGGAAATCGAGCATTCACAAAATACC
CAGACGGCTGTCGAGATATGACGGTGTTCACAAAGTTCCTTAAATTTTACTTTTGGTTACATATTTTTTC
TTTTTGAAACCAAATCTTTATCTTTGTAGCACTTTCACGGTAGCGAAACGTTAGTTT
